>Addgene plasmid #119269 | pJMP1335 | addgene full sequence | sequence record 232614 | Addgene NGS Result
GAAGTACCTATTCCGAAGTTCCTATTCTCTAGAAAGTATAGGAACTTCAGAGCGCTTTTGAAGCTGATGC
TCGAGGATCCTCTAGACATCAGAGTATGGACAGTTGCGGATGTACTTCAGAAAAGATTAGATGTCTAAAA
AGCTTGTAGTTAAAGCTTTTTAGACATCTAAATCTAGGTACTAAAACAATTCATCCAGTAAAATATAATA
TTTTATTTTCTCCCAATCAGGCTTGATCCCCAGTAAGTCAAAAAATAGCTCGACATACTGTTCTTCCCCG
ATATCCTCCCTGATCGACCGGACGCAGAAGGCAATGTCATACCACTTGTCCGCCCTGCCGCTTCTCCCAA
GATCAATAAAGCCACTTACTTTGCCATCTTTCACAAAGATGTTGCTGTCTCCCAGGTCGCCGTGGGAAAA
GACAAGTTCCTCTTCGGGCTTTTCCGTCTTTAAAAAATCATACAGCTCGCGCGGATCTTTAAATGGAGTG
TCTTCTTCCCAGTTTTCGCAATCCACATCGGCCAGATCGTTATTCAGTAAGTAATCCAATTCGGCTAAGC
GGCTGTCTAAGCTATTCGTATAGGGACAATCCGATATGTCGATGGAGTGAAAGAGCCTGATGCACTCCGC
ATACAGCTCGATAATCTTTTCAGGGCTTTGTTCATCTTCATACTCTTCCGAGCAAAGGACGCCATCGGCC
TCACTCATGAGCAGATTGCTCCAGCCATCATGCCGTTCAAAGTGCAGGACCTTTGGAACAGGCAGCTTTC
CTTCCAGCCATAGCATCATGTCCTTTTCCCGTTCCACATCATAGGTGGTCCCTTTATACCGGCTGTCCGT
CATTTTTAAATATAGGTTTTCATTTTCTCCCACCAGCTTATATACCTTAGCAGGAGACATTCCTTCCGTA
TCTTTTACGCAGCGGTATTTTTCGATCAGTTTTTTCAATTCCGGTGATATTCTCATTTTAGCCATTTATT
ATTTCCTTCCTCTTTTCTACAGTATTTAAAGATACCCCAAGAAGCTAATTATAACAAGACGAACTCCAAT
TCACTGTTCCTTGCATTCTAAAACCTTAAATACCAGAAAACAGCTTTTTCAAAGTTGTTTTCAAAGTTGG
CGTATAACATAGTATCGACGGAGCCGATTTTGAAACCACAATTATGATAGAATTTACAAGCTATAAGGTT
ATTGTCCTGGGTTTCAAGCATTAGTCCATGCAAGTTTTTATGCTTTGCCCATTCTATAGATATATTGATA
AGCGCGCTGCCTATGCCTTGCCCCCTGAAATCCTTACATACGGCAATATCTTCTATATAAAAGATATATT
ATCTTATCAGTATTGTCAATATATTCAAGGCAATCTGCCTCCTCATCCTCTTCATCCTCTTCGTCTTGGT
AGCTTTTTAAATATGGCGCTTCATAGAGTAATTCTGTAAAGGTCCAATTCTCGTTTTCATACCTCGGTAT
AATCTTACCTATCACCTCAAATGGTTCTCTAGACTCGAGAGTTCAACAGACAGCCTTCGTTCTTATGGCC
GTTCAGGAGGAAGTTCCTATTCCGAAGTTCCTATTCTCTAGAAAGTATAGGAACTTCTTGAGAAGAGAAA
AGAAAACCGCCGATCCTGTCCACCGCATTACTGCAAGGTAGTGGACAAGACCGGCGGTCTTAAGTTTTTT
GGCTGAAACGAATGACGAAAAGGCTGTCTGAGCAAATCCAGGAGGTCGTTTAAACTTAAGCACCGGTGGA
GTGACGACCTTCAGCACGTTCGTACTGTTCAACGATGGTGTAGTCTTCGTTGTGGGAGGTGATGTCCAGT
TTGATGTCGGTTTTGTAAGCACCCGGCAGCTGAACCGGTTTTTTAGCCATGTAGGTGGTTTTAACTTCAG
CGTCGTAGTGACCACCGTCTTTCAGTTTCAGACGCATTTTGATTTCACCTTTCAGAGCACCGTCTTCCGG
GTACATACGTTCGGTGGAAGCTTCCCAACCCATGGTTTTTTTCTGCATAACCGGACCGTCGGACGGGAAG
TTGGTACCACGCAGTTTAACTTTGTAGATGAACTCACCGTCTTGCAGGGAGGAGTCCTGGGTAACGGTAA
CAACACCACCGTCTTCGAAGTTCATAACACGTTCCCATTTGAAACCTTCCGGGAAGGACAGTTTCAGGTA
GTCCGGGATGTCAGCCGGGTGTTTAACGTAAGCTTTGGAACCGTACTGGAACTGCGGGGACAGGATGTCC
CAAGCGAACGGCAGCGGACCACCTTTGGTAACTTTCAGTTTAGCGGTCTGGGTACCTTCGTACGGACGAC
CTTCACCTTCACCTTCGATTTCGAACTCGTGACCGTTAACGGAACCTTCCATACGAACTTTGAAACGCAT
GAACTCTTTGATAACGTCTTCGCTACTCGCCATAGTAGTTCCTCCTTATGTACTATTAGTTACATTTATT
GTACAACACGAGCCCATTTTTGTCAAATAAAATTTAAATTATATCAACGTTAATAAGGAATTGATAAGCG
TTTAAACCGTATTAGCCCGGTATTTTGGAAATAGCGGAAGCACTGACTTTTGTTATCAATAAAAAAGGCC
CCCCGTTAGGGAGGCCTTATTGTTCGTCTACTCGGAAGAGCGAGAGACAACAGAACGGTCAGCCACATGA
ATTCTTTCAGCTCAGTCGATAGGTAGTAGGCAAGAGTAGTCGCACCTTTGGTCGAAAAAAAAAGCCCGCA
CTGTCAGGTGCGGGCTTTTTTCTGTGTTTCCCCAAAAGTAAAAACCCGCCGAAGCGGGTTTTTACGTAAA
ACAGGTGAAACTGACCAGACGAGAAGGCTTTGGAGGTGATAATGGGGCTCAAGGACCCGGGTTAAGACCC
ACTTTCACATTTAAGTTGTTTTTCTAATCCGCATATGATCAATTCAAGGCCGAATAAGAAGGCTGGCTCT
GCACCTTGGTGATCAAATAATTCGATAGCTTGTCGTAATAATGGCGGCATACTATCAGTAGTAGGTGTTT
CCCTTTCTTCTTTAGCGACTTGATGCTCTTGATCTTCCAATACGCAACCTAAAGTAAAATGCCCCACAGC
GCTGAGTGCATATAATGCATTCTCTAGTGAAAAACCTTGTTGGCATAAAAAGGCTAATTGATTTTCGAGA
GTTTCATACTGTTTTTCTGTAGGCCGTGTACCTAAATGTACTTTTGCTCCATCGCGATGACTTAGTAAAG
CACATCTAAAACTTTTAGCGTTATTACGTAAAAAATCTTGCCAGCTTTCCCCTTCTAAAGGGCAAAAGTG
AGTATGGTGCCTATCTAACATCTCAATGGCTAAGGCGTCGAGCAAAGCCCGCTTATTTTTTACATGCCAA
TACAATGTAGGCTGCTCTACACCTAGCTTCTGGGCGAGTTTACGGGTTGTTAAACCTTCGATTCCGACCT
CATTAAGCAGCTCTAATGCGCTGTTAATCACTTTACTTTTATCTAATCTAGACATCATTAATTCCTCCTT
TTTGTTGACATTATATCATTGATAGAGTTATTTGTCAAACTATTTTTTTATTTGGATCCCCCCGGGAGGC
AGATAGGTAGGCATGGCCCCCATTTTCAATACAAGCAACGCATGAGAAAGCCCCCGGAAGATCACCTTCC
GGGGGCTTTTTTATTGCGCTCCGGCAATTAAAAAAGCGGCTAACCACGCCGCTTTTTTTACGTCTGCAGA
CTAGTGTCGAGTTCATGAAAAACTAAAAAAAATATTGACACTCTATCATTGATAGAGTATAATTAAAATA
AGCTCTCTATCATTGATAGAGTACTAATAGTACATAAGGAGGAACTAGTATGGATAAGAAATACTCAATA
GGCTTAGCTATCGGCACAAATAGCGTCGGATGGGCGGTGATCACTGATGAATATAAGGTTCCGTCTAAAA
AGTTCAAGGTTCTGGGAAATACAGACCGCCACAGTATCAAAAAAAATCTTATAGGGGCTCTTTTATTTGA
CAGTGGAGAGACAGCGGAAGCGACTCGTCTCAAACGGACAGCTCGTAGAAGGTATACACGTCGGAAGAAT
CGTATTTGTTATCTACAGGAGATTTTTTCAAATGAGATGGCGAAAGTAGATGATAGTTTCTTTCATCGAC
TTGAAGAGTCTTTTTTGGTGGAAGAAGACAAGAAGCATGAACGTCATCCTATTTTTGGAAATATAGTAGA
TGAAGTTGCTTATCATGAGAAATATCCAACTATCTATCATCTGCGAAAAAAATTGGTAGATTCTACTGAT
AAAGCGGATTTGCGCTTAATCTATTTGGCCTTAGCGCATATGATTAAGTTTCGTGGTCATTTTTTGATTG
AGGGAGATTTAAATCCTGATAATAGTGATGTGGACAAACTATTTATCCAGTTGGTACAAACCTACAATCA
ATTATTTGAAGAAAACCCTATTAACGCAAGTGGAGTAGATGCTAAAGCGATTCTTTCTGCACGATTGAGT
AAATCAAGACGATTAGAAAATCTCATTGCTCAGCTCCCCGGTGAGAAGAAAAATGGCTTATTTGGGAATC
TCATTGCTTTGTCATTGGGTTTGACCCCTAATTTTAAATCAAATTTTGATTTGGCAGAAGATGCTAAATT
ACAGCTTTCAAAAGATACTTACGATGATGATTTAGATAATTTATTGGCGCAAATTGGAGATCAATATGCT
GATTTGTTTTTGGCAGCTAAGAATTTATCAGATGCTATTTTACTTTCAGATATCCTAAGAGTAAATACTG
AAATAACTAAGGCTCCCCTATCAGCTTCAATGATTAAACGCTACGATGAACATCATCAAGACTTGACTCT
TTTAAAAGCTTTAGTTCGACAACAACTTCCAGAAAAGTATAAAGAAATCTTTTTTGATCAATCAAAAAAC
GGATATGCAGGTTATATTGATGGGGGAGCTAGCCAAGAAGAATTTTATAAATTTATCAAACCAATTTTAG
AAAAAATGGATGGTACTGAGGAATTATTGGTGAAACTAAATCGTGAAGATTTGCTGCGCAAGCAACGGAC
CTTTGACAACGGCTCTATTCCCCATCAAATTCACTTGGGTGAGCTGCATGCTATTTTGAGAAGACAAGAA
GACTTTTATCCATTTTTAAAAGACAATCGTGAGAAGATTGAAAAAATCTTGACTTTTCGAATCCCTTATT
ATGTTGGTCCATTGGCGCGTGGCAATAGTCGTTTTGCATGGATGACTCGGAAGTCTGAAGAAACAATTAC
CCCATGGAATTTTGAAGAAGTTGTCGATAAAGGTGCTTCAGCTCAATCATTTATTGAACGCATGACAAAC
TTTGATAAAAATCTTCCAAATGAAAAAGTACTACCAAAACATAGTTTGCTTTATGAGTATTTTACGGTTT
ATAACGAATTGACAAAGGTCAAATATGTTACTGAAGGAATGCGAAAACCAGCATTTCTTTCAGGTGAACA
GAAGAAAGCCATTGTTGATTTACTCTTCAAAACAAATCGAAAAGTAACCGTTAAGCAATTAAAAGAAGAT
TATTTCAAAAAAATAGAATGTTTTGATAGTGTTGAAATTTCAGGAGTTGAAGATAGATTTAATGCTTCAT
TAGGTACCTACCATGATTTGCTAAAAATTATTAAAGATAAAGATTTTTTGGATAATGAAGAAAATGAAGA
TATCTTAGAGGATATTGTTTTAACATTGACCTTATTTGAAGATAGGGAGATGATTGAGGAAAGACTTAAA
ACATATGCTCACCTCTTTGATGATAAGGTGATGAAACAGCTTAAACGTCGCCGTTATACTGGTTGGGGAC
GTTTGTCTCGAAAATTGATTAATGGTATTAGGGATAAGCAATCTGGCAAAACAATATTAGATTTTTTGAA
ATCAGATGGTTTTGCCAATCGCAATTTTATGCAGCTGATCCATGATGATAGTTTGACATTTAAAGAAGAC
ATTCAAAAAGCACAAGTGTCTGGACAAGGCGATAGTTTACATGAACATATTGCAAATTTAGCTGGTAGCC
CTGCTATTAAAAAAGGTATTTTACAGACTGTAAAAGTTGTTGATGAATTGGTCAAAGTAATGGGGCGGCA
TAAGCCAGAAAATATCGTTATTGAAATGGCACGTGAAAATCAGACAACTCAAAAGGGCCAGAAAAATTCG
CGAGAGCGTATGAAACGAATCGAAGAAGGTATCAAAGAATTAGGAAGTCAGATTCTTAAAGAGCATCCTG
TTGAAAATACTCAATTGCAAAATGAAAAGCTCTATCTCTATTATCTCCAAAATGGAAGAGACATGTATGT
GGACCAAGAATTAGATATTAATCGTTTAAGTGATTATGATGTCGATGCCATTGTTCCACAAAGTTTCCTT
AAAGACGATTCAATAGACAATAAGGTCTTAACGCGTTCTGATAAAAATCGTGGTAAATCGGATAACGTTC
CAAGTGAAGAAGTAGTCAAAAAGATGAAAAACTATTGGAGACAACTTCTAAACGCCAAGTTAATCACTCA
ACGTAAGTTTGATAATTTAACGAAAGCTGAACGTGGAGGTTTGAGTGAACTTGATAAAGCTGGTTTTATC
AAACGCCAATTGGTTGAAACTCGCCAAATCACTAAGCATGTGGCACAAATTTTGGATAGTCGCATGAATA
CTAAATACGATGAAAATGATAAACTTATTCGAGAGGTTAAAGTGATTACCTTAAAATCTAAATTAGTTTC
TGACTTCCGAAAAGATTTCCAATTCTATAAAGTACGTGAGATTAACAATTACCATCATGCCCATGATGCG
TATCTAAATGCCGTCGTTGGAACTGCTTTGATTAAGAAATATCCAAAACTTGAATCGGAGTTTGTCTATG
GTGATTATAAAGTTTATGATGTTCGTAAAATGATTGCTAAGTCTGAGCAAGAAATAGGCAAAGCAACCGC
AAAATATTTCTTTTACTCTAATATCATGAACTTCTTCAAAACAGAAATTACACTTGCAAATGGAGAGATT
CGCAAACGCCCTCTAATCGAAACTAATGGGGAAACTGGAGAAATTGTCTGGGATAAAGGGCGAGATTTTG
CCACAGTGCGCAAAGTATTGTCCATGCCCCAAGTCAATATTGTCAAGAAAACAGAAGTACAGACAGGCGG
ATTCTCCAAGGAGTCAATTTTACCAAAAAGAAATTCGGACAAGCTTATTGCTCGTAAAAAAGACTGGGAT
CCAAAAAAATATGGTGGTTTTGATAGTCCAACGGTAGCTTATTCAGTCCTAGTGGTTGCTAAGGTGGAAA
AAGGGAAATCGAAGAAGTTAAAATCCGTTAAAGAGTTACTAGGGATCACAATTATGGAAAGAAGTTCCTT
TGAAAAAAATCCGATTGACTTTTTAGAAGCTAAAGGATATAAGGAAGTTAAAAAAGACTTAATCATTAAA
CTACCTAAATATAGTCTTTTTGAGTTAGAAAACGGTCGTAAACGGATGCTGGCTAGTGCCGGAGAATTAC
AAAAAGGAAATGAGCTGGCTCTGCCAAGCAAATATGTGAATTTTTTATATTTAGCTAGTCATTATGAAAA
GTTGAAGGGTAGTCCAGAAGATAACGAACAAAAACAATTGTTTGTGGAGCAGCATAAGCATTATTTAGAT
GAGATTATTGAGCAAATCAGTGAATTTTCTAAGCGTGTTATTTTAGCAGATGCCAATTTAGATAAAGTTC
TTAGTGCATATAACAAACATAGAGACAAACCAATACGTGAACAAGCAGAAAATATTATTCATTTATTTAC
GTTGACGAATCTTGGAGCTCCCGCTGCTTTTAAATATTTTGATACAACAATTGATCGTAAACGATATACG
TCTACAAAAGAAGTTTTAGATGCCACTCTTATCCATCAATCCATCACTGGTCTTTATGAAACACGCATTG
ATTTGAGTCAGCTAGGAGGTGACGCGGCCGCGGAGCAGAAACTCATCTCTGAAGAAGATCTGGAACAAAA
GTTGATTTCAGAAGAAGATCTGGAACAGAAGCTCATCTCTGAGGAAGATCTGTAATAAGGCGCGCCTCCT
TAATGGGACTTGCAGCCTCGGTACCAAATTCCAGAAAAGACACCCGAAAGGGTGTTTTTTCGTTTTGGTC
CCACAGAATGAGCATCATGGCTCTAGTCGACCGGGTAGGGGCATAGCTTAGATAATTGGAAAAGAGGAAA
AAAGCTTAATCTTTTTTCGAAGGTTAAGCTTTTTCTTTTATTTATAAAAAGTGAACTAACTATCAGAAAG
AAATTATATTAAATTTTATTTTTTTGTTTAAAAAGTAGATTATATAAAGGCAAGCTAGGTGGGGGAAAAT
ATGTTTAAAAAAGAAAAAGTCACAGAATACATTTGGACTATACTAATACCAACAATCATCACTTTTATCA
TTAGTTGGGTTGGGTCTTATTACAATGGTACTTCGACAGTTAGTATTGGACAACCTACAAAAGTTTCCGG
TCAGTATATCACGCCAATAAATATAAGTCCCTATCATGATATTAAGGAATTAAGAATAACTTTTCCGCAA
AAACTAGATGTAAAACAAATTAGTTCAAATGAGCCTATAAATGTAAAATCAGATAAGAACAATATAGGAG
TTGAAAGTAATTCCACTTTTGAGATTGCGAAAATCGTTGAAAATAATAGCGTTCAGTTGCTAATTACAAC
ACAAAAAAAGTTAAACGATAAGGAAATTAGAATTGATAAAAATGGAAATAACATTTCTGTAAATTATGAA
TCTCAGATTGTTAATCCTGCAAAAAAACAATTAATCAATCTTATAATTACGTCATCTATTTATTTTATAA
TGCTTAATATACTAGCATTGATTATGAACAAAAGATGGGATAAGTATTATGCAAAAATGAAAAATGAAAT
CAAAGAATTTGAGGATAATGCAAAAGATCTTGATAAAAAATCAAAGAAGAAAAGCGAGGAATTATCGGAG
CTGCGAAAGACCTTGAACCAAGCGTTTGAGGAAACTGATAGGATAAAATATCATGAGAAGAAAAAACAAA
TCCTCCTCTTAGCTAAGTTAAACGATTATAAAAAAGAACTAACCTTTTGGAGAAATACAATAAGAAAAGT
TCTTTATGAACTTCCTGATGGAGATAAAAAAGCAGATAAACTAATAGGGACAGTTACATCATCTTTAAAA
ACGTACGGTACAGTCGAAAAGTAAAGCTTATCGGCCAGCCTCGCAGAGCAGGATTCCCGTTGAGCACCGC
CAGGTGCGAATAAGGGACAGTGAAGAAGGAACACCCGCTCGCGGGTGGGCCTACTTCACCTATCCTGCCC
GGCTGACGCCGTTGGATACACCAAGGAAAGTCTACACGAACCCTTTGGCAAAATCCTGTATATCGTGCGA
AAAAGGATGGATATACCGAAAAAATCGCTATAATGACCCCGAAGCAGGGTTATGCAGCGGAAAGTATACC
TTAAGGAATCCCCTGATAACGCAGGAAAGAACATGTGAGCAAAAGGCCAGCAAAAGGCCAGGAACCGTAA
AAAGGCCGCACTCCCTGCCTCTGTCATCACGATACTGTGATGCCATGGCTAATTCCCATGTCAGCCGTTA
AGTGTTCCTGTGTCACTCAAAATTGCTTTGAGAGGCTCTAAGGGCTTCTCAGTGCGTTACATCCCTGGCT
TGTTGTCCACAACCGTTAAACCTTAAAAGCTTTAAAAGCCTTATATATTCTTTTTTTTCTTATAAAACTT
AAAACCTTAGAGGCTATTTAAGTTGCTGATTTATATTAATTTTATTGTTCAAACATGAGAGCTTAGTACG
TGAAACATGAGAGCTTAGTACGTTAGCCATGAGAGCTTAGTACGTTAGCCATGAGGGTTTAGTTCGTTAA
ACATGAGAGCTTAGTACGTTAAACATGAGAGCTTAGTACGTGAAACATGAGAGCTTAGTACGTACTATCA
ACAGGTTGAACTGCTGATCTTCAGATCCTCTACGCCGGACGCATCGTGGCCGGATCTTGCGGCCGCAAAA
ATTAAAAATGAAGTTTTAAATCAATCTAAAGTATATATGAGTAAACTTGGTCTGACAGTTACCAATGCTT
AATCAGTGAGGCACCAATAACTGCCTTTGATCTTTTCTACGGGGTCTGACGCTCAGTGGAACGAAAACTC
ACGTTAAGGGATTTTGGTCATGAGATTATCAAAAAGGATCTTCACCTAGATCCTTTTAAATTAAAAATGA
AGTTTTAAATCAATCTAAAGTATATATGAGTAAACTTGGTCTGACAGTTACCAATGCTTAATCAGTGAGG
CACCTATCTCAGCGATCTGTCTATTTCGTTCATCCATAGTTGCCTGACTCCCCGTCGTGTAGATAACTAC
GATACGGGAGGGCTTACCATCTGGCCCCAGTGCTGCAATGATACCGCGGGACCCACGCTCACCGGCTCCA
GATTTATCAGCAATAAACCAGCCAGCCGGAAGGGCCGAGCGCAGAAGTGGTCCTGCAACTTTATCCGCCT
CCATCCAGTCTATTAATTGTTGCCGGGAAGCTAGAGTAAGTAGTTCGCCAGTTAATAGTTTGCGCAACGT
TGTTGCCATTGCTACAGGCATCGTGGTGTCACGCTCGTCGTTTGGTATGGCTTCATTCAGCTCCGGTTCC
CAACGATCAAGGCGAGTTACATGATCCCCCATGTTGTGCAAAAAAGCGGTTAGCTCCTTCGGTCCTCCGA
TCGTTGTCAGAAGTAAGTTGGCCGCAGTGTTATCACTCATGGTTATGGCAGCACTGCATAATTCTCTTAC
TGTCATGCCATCCGTAAGATGCTTTTCTGTGACTGGTGAGTACTCAACCAAGTCATTCTGAGAATAGTGT
ATGCGGCGACCGAGTTGCTCTTGCCCGGCGTCAATACGGGATAATACCGCGCCACATAGCAGAACTTTAA
AAGTGCTCATCATTGGAAAACGTTCTTCGGGGCGAAAACTCTCAAGGATCTTACCGCTGTTGAGATCCAG
TTCGATGTAACCCACTCGTGCACCCAACTGATCTTCAGCATCTTTTACTTTCACCAGCGTTTCTGGGTGA
GCAAAAACAGGAAGGCAAAATGCCGCAAAAAAGGGAATAAGGGCGACACGGAAATGTTGAATACTCATAC
TCTTCCTTTTTCAATATTATTGAAGCATTTATCAGGGTTATTGTCTCATGAGCGGATACATATTTGAATG
TATTTAGAAAAATAAACAAATAGGGGTTCCGCGCACATTTCCCCGAAAAGTGCCACCTGACGTCTTCTAA
CTACTTATTTTAAAGCAGTCTGGATTGTTTGGGTAATTCATAAAAAAATAAAAGAAAGAAGGAGGAATAG
AGTTTTTCTTTTTTTTGTTTGCAATGTTACTGTCAAGTCGCAAAAGAATTGCTATGACCGAAAAAAAACC
GCAAAGGAATAGATATAAGGTACCTTTTTGCAATTCATCTTTGTAAAATAAAGGTTATTCTGACATAATA
CAATTAATGTAAAAATTCGCACAATTTTATGTAAGGATGGGGGAATTTTCTTGCGGGGTGTTTTCTTAGA
TAAAGATAAAATTCCGTACGACTTAGTCACGAAAAAGTTAAATGAATGGTATACATCAATAAAAAATGAT
CAAGTTGAGCAAGCCGAGATTATAAAAACAGAAGTAGAGAAAGAATTGTTAAACATGGAAGAAAATCAAG
ATGCCCTGTTATATTATCAACTATTAGAATTTAGACATGAGATAATGCTGAGTTATATGAAATCTAAGGA
AATAGAAGATCTCAATAATGCTTATGAGACTATAAAAGAAATTGAGAAGCAAGGGCAATTAACTGGCATG
TTGGAATACTATTTTTACTTTTTTAAGGGTATGTACGAGTTTAGGCGTAAAGAATTAATTTCAGCGATAA
GTGCTTATCGAATAGCTGAATCAAAGTTGTCAGAAGTTGAGGATGAAATAGAGAAAGCAGAGTTTTTTTT
CAAAGTGTCCTATGTATATTATTATATGAAACAAACATACTTCTCCATGAATTATGCAAATCGTGCACTC
AAAATATTTAGAGAGTATGAAGAATATGCTGTCCAGACTGTGCGTTGTCAATTTATTGTAGCAGGAAACT
TGATCGAGTGAATCGATAAGCTAGCTTAATTAGCTGAGCTTGGACTCCTGTTGATAGATCCAGTAATGAC
CTCAGAACTCCATCTGGATTTGTTCAGAACGCTCGGTTGCCGCCGGGCGTTTTTTATTGGTGAGAATCCA
AGCTAGACTGCGATGAGTGGCAGGGCGGGGCGTAATTTTTTTAAGGCAGTTATTGGTGCCCTTAAACGCC
TGGGGTAATGACTCTCTAGCTTGAGGCATCAAATAAAACGAAAGGCTCAGTCGAAAGACTGGGCCTTTCG
TTTTATCTGTTGTTTGTCGGTGAACGCTCTCCTGAGTAGGACAAATCCGCCGCTAGGAGCTTGCGGCCCG
GACGATGAGCTCGAATTGGGGATCTT
Features (pLannotate 1.2.2; 22 found; start..end, strand, type, name):
     15..48      +  protein_bind   FRT (minimal): supports FLP-mediated excision but not integration (Turan and Bode, 2011) FLP recombinase from the Saccharomyces cerevisiae 2μ plasmid
    181..975     -  CDS            KanR: aminoglycoside phosphotransferase; aphA-3; confers resistance to kanamycin
   1071..1316    -  CDS            satA (fragment): STA_BACSU - Also known as yyaR. Experimental evidence at protein level: Swiss-Prot protein existence level 1. Involved in resistance to streptothricin, a broad-spectrum antibiotic produced by streptomycetes. Detoxifies streptothricin via acetylation of the beta amino group of the first beta-lysyl moiety of streptothricin. From Bacillus subtilis (strain 168).
   1550..1597    +  protein_bind   FRT: FLP-mediated recombination occurs in the 8-bp core sequence TCTAGAAA (Turan and Bode, 2011). FLP recombinase from the Saccharomyces cerevisiae 2μ plasmid
   1736..2413    -  CDS            mRFP1: monomeric derivative of DsRed (Campbell et al., 2002)
   2714..2800    -  ncRNA          Thr leader (fragment): Accession: RF00506 - Threonine operon leader
   2862..3485    -  CDS            TetR: tetracycline repressor TetR; tetR from transposon Tn10; TetR binds to the tetracycline operator tetO to inhibit transcription. This inhibition can be relieved by adding tetracycline or doxycycline.
   3750..3768    +  protein_bind   tet operator: bacterial operator O1 for the tetR and tetA genes tetracycline repressor TetR
   3785..3802    +  protein_bind   tet operator (fragment): bacterial operator O1 for the tetR and tetA genes tetracycline repressor TetR
   3830..7933    +  CDS            dCas9: catalytically dead mutant of the Cas9 endonuclease from the Streptococcus pyogenes Type II CRISPR/Cas system RNA-guided DNA-binding protein that lacks endonuclease activity due to the D10A mutation in the RuvC catalytic domain and the H840A mutation in the HNH catalytic domain
   7943..8032    +  CDS            3xMyc: 3 tandem Myc epitope tags
   8322..9191    +  CDS            yddM (fragment): YDDM_BACSU - Protein predicted: Swiss-Prot protein existence level 4. From Bacillus subtilis (strain 168).
   9202..9310    -  oriT           oriT: incP origin of transfer
   9529..9568    -  CDS            λ integrase (fragment): integrase from phage λ; int
   9579..9967    -  rep_origin     R6K γ ori: γ replication origin from E. coli plasmid R6K; requires the R6K initiator protein pi for replication
  10070..10095   -  CDS            bla(M) (fragment): β-lactamase lacking the signal sequence; bla(M); allows cytosolic expression of β-lactamase
  10268..11128   -  CDS            AmpR: β-lactamase; bla; confers resistance to ampicillin, carbenicillin, and related antibiotics
  11129..11233   -  promoter       AmpR promoter: bla
  11531..12118   +  CDS            rapI (fragment): RAPI_BACSU - Also known as yddL. Experimental evidence at protein level: Swiss-Prot protein existence level 1. From Bacillus subtilis (strain 168).
  12153..12247   +  terminator     lambda t0 terminator: transcription terminator from phage lambda
  12257..12286   +  CDS            CmR (fragment): chloramphenicol acetyltransferase confers resistance to chloramphenicol
  12350..12436   +  terminator     rrnB T1 terminator: Escherichia coli rrnB; transcription terminator T1 from the E. coli rrnB gene
