[The description below was written by a language model from this plasmid's Addgene catalogue record and pLannotate feature annotations shown in this document.]
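Description:
pJMP1335 is a bacterial expression plasmid from the Mobile-CRISPRi toolkit, built on a conditional R6K γ replication origin. Because this origin needs the R6K pi initiator protein supplied in trans, the plasmid replicates only in pir-expressing E. coli hosts and behaves as a suicide vector elsewhere. It is maintained with ampicillin resistance (bla with its own promoter) and carries an incP oriT, so it can be mobilised by conjugation into recipient bacteria.

The payload is catalytically dead S. pyogenes Cas9 (D10A and H840A) fused at its C-terminus to a 3xMyc epitope tag. It sits downstream of tet operator sites, with a divergently oriented TetR gene, an arrangement indicating tetracycline-inducible dCas9 expression. An mRFP1 reporter lies nearby, consistent with the stated purpose of making an rfp "test" strain, in which knockdown of the red fluorescent reporter gives a readout of CRISPRi efficiency. The feature table does not annotate an sgRNA cassette or the promoter driving mRFP1, so these details are not established by the record. A kanamycin resistance gene (aphA-3) flanked by FRT sites provides selection in the recipient and could be excised by FLP recombinase. Lambda t0 and rrnB T1 terminators sit at one edge of the cargo, probably insulating it.

The cargo region is bracketed by fragments of the Bacillus subtilis genes rapI and yddM, which probably serve as homology arms for integration at that locus, although the record does not describe the integration mechanism or intended recipient. Small annotated fragments of satA, CmR, λ integrase and bla(M) are probably remnants of cloning.
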