Addgene plasmid #119269: pJMP1335
Purpose: rfp "test" strain
Depositing lab: Carol Gross & Jason Peters & Oren Rosenberg. Depositing organization: University of California, San Francisco (UCSF). Publication: Enabling genetic analysis of diverse bacteria with Mobile-CRISPRi. Peters JM, Koo BM, Patino R, Heussler GE, Hearne CC, Qu J, Inclan YF, Hawkins JS, Lu CHS, Silvis MR, Harden MM, Osadnik H, Peters JE, Engel JN, Dutton RJ, Grossman AD, Gross CA, Rosenberg OS. Nat Microbiol. 2019 Jan 7. pii: 10.1038/s41564-018-0327-z. doi: 10.1038/s41564-018-0327-z. PubMed 30617347.
Backbone
  Vector backbone: R6Kgamma
  Vector type: Bacterial Expression
  Selectable markers: Kanamycin
Growth in bacteria
  Bacterial resistance: Ampicillin, 100 μg/mL
  Growth temperature: 37°C
  Growth strain: BW25141
  Copy number: High Copy
Gene/Insert
  Gene/Insert name: dcas9
  Mutation: D10A and H840A
  Cloning method: Gibson Cloning
Terms and licenses: Academic/Nonprofit Terms; Industry Terms: Not Available to Industry
How to cite: pJMP1335 was a gift from Carol Gross & Jason Peters & Oren Rosenberg (Addgene plasmid # 119269 ; http://n2t.net/addgene:119269 ; RRID:Addgene_119269)
